Addgene plasmid #185692: pCAGGS SARS-CoV-2 D614G Spike
Purpose: Expresses codon-optimized full length SARS-CoV-2 D614G Spike
Depositing lab: Marceline Côté. Depositing organization: University of Ottawa. Publication: Identification and differential usage of a host metalloproteinase entry pathway by SARS-CoV-2 Delta and Omicron. Benlarbi M, Laroche G, Fink C, Fu K, Mulloy RP, Phan A, Ariana A, Stewart CM, Prevost J, Beaudoin-Bussieres G, Daniel R, Bo Y, El Ferri O, Yockell-Lelievre J, Stanford WL, Giguere PM, Mubareka S, Finzi A, Dekaban GA, Dikeakos JD, Cote M. iScience. 2022 Nov 18;25(11):105316. doi: 10.1016/j.isci.2022.105316. Epub 2022 Oct 10. PubMed 36254158.
Backbone
  Vector backbone: pCAGGS
  Backbone size w/o insert (bp): 4717
  Total vector size (bp): 8528
  Vector type: Mammalian Expression
Growth in bacteria
  Bacterial resistance: Ampicillin, 100 μg/mL
  Growth temperature: 37°C
  Growth strain: DH5alpha
  Copy number: High Copy
Gene/Insert
  Gene/Insert name: SARS-CoV-2 D614G Spike (alt name: SARS-CoV-2 Spike)
  Mutation: Contains the following mutation: D614G
  Entrez Gene: S (a.k.a. GU280_gp02, spike glycoprotein)
  Promoter: chicken β-actin promoter, CMV enhancer
  Cloning method: Restriction Enzyme; 5′ cloning site EcoRI (not destroyed); 3′ cloning site NheI (not destroyed)
  Sequencing primers: 5′ CTCTAGAGCCTCTGCTAACCATGTTC
Terms and licenses: Academic/Nonprofit Terms; Industry Terms
Depositor comments: Please visit https://www.biorxiv.org/content/10.1101/2022.02.19.481107v1 for bioRxiv preprint.
How to cite: pCAGGS SARS-CoV-2 D614G Spike was a gift from Marceline Côté (Addgene plasmid # 185692 ; http://n2t.net/addgene:185692 ; RRID:Addgene_185692)
