[The description below was written by a language model from this plasmid's Addgene catalogue record and pLannotate feature annotations shown in this document.]
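Description:
pCAGGS SARS-CoV-2 D614G Spike is a mammalian expression plasmid built on the pCAGGS backbone that drives production of the codon-optimized, full-length SARS-CoV-2 spike glycoprotein carrying the D614G substitution. The catalogue lists a total size of 8528 bp, while the sequenced record behind the feature table is 8,548 nt, a small discrepancy. In bacteria it is maintained through a high-copy ColE1/pUC-type origin and selected with ampicillin via the β-lactamase gene under its own promoter.

Expression comes from the composite CAG arrangement: the human cytomegalovirus immediate early enhancer sits upstream of the chicken β-actin promoter, followed by a chimeric chicken β-actin/rabbit β-globin intron that promotes splicing and strong transcript accumulation in a wide range of mammalian cells. The short β-globin coding fragment annotated just before the insert is most likely residual globin exon sequence belonging to the backbone rather than a fusion partner. The spike open reading frame, cloned between retained EcoRI and NheI sites, is annotated as a single coding sequence with no epitope tag or reporter, and is terminated by the rabbit β-globin polyadenylation signal. The remaining backbone contains lac promoter/operator and lacI remnants, a fragmentary SV40 promoter, an SV40 polyadenylation signal, and an SV40 origin, which can allow episomal amplification in cells expressing large T antigen. No mammalian selection marker is annotated, so the plasmid is suited to transient transfection.

The record states only that the plasmid expresses the D614G spike. The associated publication concerns host entry pathways used by SARS-CoV-2 variants, which fits use in studies of spike-mediated viral entry.
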