Features (pLannotate 1.2.2; 17 found; start..end, strand, type, name):
      4..383     +  enhancer       CMV enhancer: human cytomegalovirus immediate early enhancer
    385..660     +  promoter       chicken β-actin promoter: No description available
    661..1677    +  intron         chimeric intron: chimera between introns from chicken β-actin and rabbit β-globin
   1675..1731    +  CDS            HBB (fragment): HBB_LEPEU - Experimental evidence at protein level: Swiss-Prot protein existence level 1. Involved in oxygen transport from the lung to the various peripheral tissues. From Lepus europaeus (European hare).
   1738..5556    +  CDS            S: SPIKE_SARS2 - Experimental evidence at protein level: Swiss-Prot protein existence level 1. [Spike glycoprotein]: May down-regulate host tetherin (BST2) by lysosomal degradation, thereby counteracting its antiviral activity. From Severe acute respiratory syndrome coronavirus 2 (2019-nCoV) (SARS-CoV-2).
   5634..5689    +  polyA_signal   β-globin poly(A) signal: rabbit β-globin polyadenylation signal (Gil and Proudfoot, 1987)
   6074..6090    -  protein_bind   lac operator: The lac repressor binds to the lac operator to inhibit transcription in E. coli. This inhibition can be relieved by adding lactose or isopropyl-β-D-thiogalactopyranoside (IPTG). lac repressor encoded by lacI
   6098..6128    -  promoter       lac promoter: promoter for the E. coli lac operon
   6143..6164    -  protein_bind   CAP binding site: CAP binding activates transcription in the presence of cAMP. E. coli catabolite activator protein
   6177..6216    -  CDS            lacI (fragment): lac repressor; lacI; The lac repressor binds to the lac operator to inhibit transcription in E. coli. This inhibition can be relieved by adding lactose or isopropyl-β-D-thiogalactopyranoside (IPTG).
   6223..6245    +  promoter       SV40 promoter (fragment): SV40 enhancer and early promoter
   6269..6404    +  rep_origin     SV40 ori: SV40 origin of replication
   6424..6558    +  polyA_signal   SV40 poly(A) signal: SV40 polyadenylation signal
   6560..6614    -  CDS            lacI (fragment): lac repressor; lacI; The lac repressor binds to the lac operator to inhibit transcription in E. coli. This inhibition can be relieved by adding lactose or isopropyl-β-D-thiogalactopyranoside (IPTG).
   6797..7385    -  rep_origin     ori: high-copy-number ColE1/pMB1/pBR322/pUC origin of replication
   7556..8416    -  CDS            AmpR: β-lactamase; bla; confers resistance to ampicillin, carbenicillin, and related antibiotics
   8417..8521    -  promoter       AmpR promoter: bla
>Addgene plasmid #185692 | pCAGGS SARS-CoV-2 D614G Spike | addgene full sequence | sequence record 363818 | Addgene NGS Result
GTCGACATTGATTATTGACTAGTTATTAATAGTAATCAATTACGGGGTCATTAGTTCATAGCCCATATAT
GGAGTTCCGCGTTACATAACTTACGGTAAATGGCCCGCCTGGCTGACCGCCCAACGACCCCCGCCCATTG
ACGTCAATAATGACGTATGTTCCCATAGTAACGCCAATAGGGACTTTCCATTGACGTCAATGGGTGGAGT
ATTTACGGTAAACTGCCCACTTGGCAGTACATCAAGTGTATCATATGCCAAGTACGCCCCCTATTGACGT
CAATGACGGTAAATGGCCCGCCTGGCATTATGCCCAGTACATGACCTTATGGGACTTTCCTACTTGGCAG
TACATCTACGTATTAGTCATCGCTATTACCATGGTCGAGGTGAGCCCCACGTTCTGCTTCACTCTCCCCA
TCTCCCCCCCCTCCCCACCCCCAATTTTGTATTTATTTATTTTTTAATTATTTTGTGCAGCGATGGGGGC
GGGGGGGGGGGGGGCGCGCGCCAGGSGGGGSGGGGSGGGGSGRGGGGSGGGGSGGGGSGRGGCGGRGAGG
KGCGGCGGCAGCCAATCAGAGCGGCGCGCTCCGAAAGTTTCCTTTTATGGCGAGGCGGCGGCGGCGGCGG
CCCTATAAAAAGCGAAGCGCGCGGCGGGCGGGAGTCGCTGCGCGCTGCCTTCGCCCCGTGCCCCGCTCCG
CCGCCGCCTCGCGCCGCCCGCCCCGGCTCTGACTGACCGCGTTACTCCCACAGGTGAGCGGGCGGGACGG
CCCTTCTCCTCCGGGCTGTAATTAGCGCTTGGTTTAATGACGGCTTGTTTCTTTTCTGTGGCTGCGTGAA
AGCCTTGAGGGGCTCCGGGAGGGCCCTTTGTGCGGGGGGAGCGGCTCGGGGGGTGCGTGCGTGTGTGTGT
GCGTGGGGAGCGCCGCGTGCGGCTCCGCGCTGCCCGGCGGCTGTGAGCGCTGCGGGCGCGGCGCGGGGCT
TTGTGCGCTCCGCAGTGTGCGCGAGGGGAGCGCGGCCGGGGGCGGTGCCCCGCGGTGCGGGGGGGGCTGC
GAGGGGAACAAAGGCTGCGTGCGGGGTGTGTGCGTGGGGGGGTGAGCAGGGGGTGTGGGCGCGTCGGTCG
GGCTGCAACCCCCCCTGCACCCCCCTCCCCGAGTTGCTGAGCACGGCCCGGCTTCGGGTGCGGGGCTCCG
TACGGGGCGTGGCGCGGGGCTCGCCGTGCCGGGCGGGGGGTGGCGGCAGGTGGGGGTGCCGGGCGGGGCG
GGGCCGCCTCGGGCCGGGGRGGGCTCGGGGGAGGGGCGCGGCGGCCCCCGGAGCGCCGGCGGCTGTCGAG
GCGCGGCGAGCCGCAGCCATTGCCTTTTATGGTAATCGTGCGAGAGGGCGCAGGGACTTCCTTTGTCCCA
AATCTGTGCGGAGCCGAAATCTGGGAGGCGCCGCCGCACCCCCTCTAGCGGGCGCGGGGCGAAGCGGTGC
GGCGCCGGCAGGAAGGAAATGGGCGGGGAGGGCCTTCGTGCGTCGCCGCGCCGCCGTCCCCTTCTCCCTC
TCCAGCCTCGGGGCTGTCCGCGGGGGGACGGCTGCCTTCGGGGGGGACGGGGCAGGGCGGGGTTCGGCTT
CTGGCGTGTGACCGGCGGCTCTAGAGCCTCTGCTAACCATGTTCATGCCTTCTTCTTTTTCCTACAGCTC
CTGGGCAACGTGCTGGTTATTGTGCTGTCTCATCATTTTGGCAAAGAATTCGCCACCATGTTCGTCTTCC
TCGTCCTCCTCCCCCTCGTCTCCTCCCAGTGCGTCAACCTCACCACCCGCACCCAGCTCCCCCCCGCCTA
CACCAACTCCTTCACCCGCGGCGTCTACTACCCCGACAAGGTCTTCCGCTCCTCCGTCCTCCACTCCACC
CAGGACCTCTTCCTCCCCTTCTTCTCCAACGTCACCTGGTTCCACGCCATCCACGTCTCCGGCACCAACG
GCACCAAGCGCTTCGACAACCCCGTCCTCCCCTTCAACGACGGCGTCTACTTCGCCTCCACCGAGAAGTC
CAACATCATCCGCGGCTGGATCTTCGGCACCACCCTCGACTCCAAGACCCAGTCCCTCCTCATCGTCAAC
AACGCCACCAACGTCGTCATCAAGGTCTGCGAGTTCCAGTTCTGCAACGACCCCTTCCTCGGCGTCTACT
ACCACAAGAACAACAAGTCCTGGATGGAGTCCGAGTTCCGCGTCTACTCCTCCGCCAACAACTGCACCTT
CGAGTACGTCTCCCAGCCCTTCCTCATGGACCTCGAGGGCAAGCAGGGCAACTTCAAGAACCTCCGCGAG
TTCGTCTTCAAGAACATCGACGGCTACTTCAAGATCTACTCCAAGCACACCCCCATCAACCTCGTCCGCG
ACCTCCCCCAGGGCTTCTCCGCCCTCGAGCCCCTCGTCGACCTCCCCATCGGCATCAACATCACCCGCTT
CCAGACCCTCCTCGCCCTCCACCGCTCCTACCTCACCCCCGGCGACTCCTCCTCCGGCTGGACCGCCGGC
GCCGCCGCCTACTACGTCGGCTACCTCCAGCCCCGCACCTTCCTCCTCAAGTACAACGAGAACGGCACCA
TCACCGACGCCGTCGACTGCGCCCTCGACCCCCTCTCCGAGACCAAGTGCACCCTCAAGTCCTTCACCGT
CGAGAAGGGCATCTACCAGACCTCCAACTTCCGCGTCCAGCCCACCGAGTCCATCGTCCGCTTCCCCAAC
ATCACCAACCTCTGCCCCTTCGGCGAGGTCTTCAACGCCACCCGCTTCGCCTCCGTCTACGCCTGGAACC
GCAAGCGCATCTCCAACTGCGTCGCCGACTACTCCGTCCTCTACAACTCCGCCTCCTTCTCCACCTTCAA
GTGCTACGGCGTCTCCCCCACCAAGCTCAACGACCTCTGCTTCACCAACGTCTACGCCGACTCCTTCGTC
ATCCGCGGCGACGAGGTCCGCCAGATCGCCCCCGGCCAGACCGGCAAGATCGCCGACTACAACTACAAGC
TCCCCGACGACTTCACCGGCTGCGTCATCGCCTGGAACTCCAACAACCTCGACTCCAAGGTCGGCGGCAA
CTACAACTACCTCTACCGCCTCTTCCGCAAGTCCAACCTCAAGCCCTTCGAGCGCGACATCTCCACCGAG
ATCTACCAGGCCGGCTCCACCCCCTGCAACGGCGTCGAGGGCTTCAACTGCTACTTCCCCCTCCAGTCCT
ACGGCTTCCAGCCCACCAACGGCGTCGGCTACCAGCCCTACCGCGTCGTCGTCCTCTCCTTCGAGCTCCT
CCACGCCCCCGCCACCGTCTGCGGCCCCAAGAAGTCCACCAACCTCGTCAAGAACAAGTGCGTCAACTTC
AACTTCAACGGCCTCACCGGCACCGGCGTCCTCACCGAGTCCAACAAGAAGTTCCTCCCCTTCCAGCAGT
TCGGCCGCGACATCGCCGACACCACCGACGCCGTCCGCGACCCCCAGACCCTCGAGATCCTCGACATCAC
CCCCTGCTCCTTCGGCGGCGTCTCCGTCATCACCCCCGGCACCAACACCTCCAACCAGGTCGCCGTCCTC
TACCAGGGTGTCAACTGCACCGAGGTCCCCGTCGCCATCCACGCCGACCAGCTCACCCCCACCTGGCGCG
TCTACTCCACCGGCTCCAACGTCTTCCAGACCCGCGCCGGCTGCCTCATCGGCGCCGAGCACGTCAACAA
CTCCTACGAGTGCGACATCCCCATCGGCGCCGGCATCTGCGCCTCCTACCAGACCCAGACCAACTCCCCC
CGCCGCGCCCGCTCCGTCGCCTCCCAGTCCATCATCGCCTACACCATGTCCCTCGGCGCCGAGAACTCCG
TCGCCTACTCCAACAACTCCATCGCCATCCCCACCAACTTCACCATCTCCGTCACCACCGAGATCCTCCC
CGTCTCCATGACCAAGACCTCCGTCGACTGCACCATGTACATCTGCGGCGACTCCACCGAGTGCTCCAAC
CTCCTCCTCCAGTACGGCTCCTTCTGCACCCAGCTCAACCGCGCCCTCACCGGCATCGCCGTCGAGCAGG
ACAAGAACACCCAGGAGGTCTTCGCCCAGGTCAAGCAGATCTACAAGACCCCCCCCATCAAGGACTTCGG
CGGCTTCAACTTCTCCCAGATCCTCCCCGACCCCTCCAAGCCCTCCAAGCGCTCCTTCATCGAGGACCTC
CTCTTCAACAAGGTCACCCTCGCCGACGCCGGCTTCATCAAGCAGTACGGCGACTGCCTCGGCGACATCG
CCGCCCGCGACCTCATCTGCGCCCAGAAGTTCAACGGCCTCACCGTCCTCCCCCCCCTCCTCACCGACGA
GATGATCGCCCAGTACACCTCCGCCCTCCTCGCCGGCACCATCACCTCCGGCTGGACCTTCGGCGCCGGC
GCCGCCCTCCAGATCCCCTTCGCCATGCAGATGGCCTACCGCTTCAACGGCATCGGCGTCACCCAGAACG
TCCTCTACGAGAACCAGAAGCTCATCGCCAACCAGTTCAACTCCGCCATCGGCAAGATCCAGGACTCCCT
CTCCTCCACCGCCTCCGCCCTCGGCAAGCTCCAGGACGTCGTCAACCAGAACGCCCAGGCCCTCAACACC
CTCGTCAAGCAGCTCTCCTCCAACTTCGGCGCCATCTCCTCCGTCCTCAACGACATCCTCTCCCGCCTCG
ACAAGGTCGAGGCCGAGGTCCAGATCGACCGCCTCATCACCGGCCGCCTCCAGTCCCTCCAGACCTACGT
CACCCAGCAGCTCATCCGCGCCGCCGAGATCCGCGCCTCCGCCAACCTCGCCGCCACCAAGATGTCCGAG
TGCGTCCTCGGCCAGTCCAAGCGCGTCGACTTCTGCGGCAAGGGCTACCACCTCATGTCCTTCCCCCAGT
CCGCCCCCCACGGCGTCGTCTTCCTCCACGTCACCTACGTCCCCGCCCAGGAGAAGAACTTCACCACCGC
CCCCGCCATCTGCCACGACGGCAAGGCCCACTTCCCCCGCGAGGGCGTCTTCGTCTCCAACGGCACCCAC
TGGTTCGTCACCCAGCGCAACTTCTACGAGCCCCAGATCATCACCACCGACAACACCTTCGTCTCCGGCA
ACTGCGACGTCGTCATCGGCATCGTCAACAACACCGTCTACGACCCCCTCCAGCCCGAGCTCGACTCCTT
CAAGGAGGAGCTCGACAAGTACTTCAAGAACCACACCTCCCCCGACGTCGACCTCGGCGACATCTCCGGC
ATCAACGCCTCCGTCGTCAACATCCAGAAGGAGATCGACCGCCTCAACGAGGTCGCCAAGAACCTCAACG
AGTCCCTCATCGACCTCCAGGAGCTCGGCAAGTACGAGCAGTACATCAAGTGGCCCTGGTACATCTGGCT
CGGCTTCATCGCCGGCCTCATCGCCATCGTCATGGTCACCATCATGCTCTGCTGCATGACCTCCTGCTGC
TCCTGCCTCAAGGGCTGCTGCTCCTGCGGCTCCTGCTGCAAGTTCGACGAGGACGACTCCGAGCCCGTCC
TCAAGGGCGTCAAGCTCCACTACACCTAAGCTAGCAGATCTTTTTCCCTCTGCCAAAAATTATGGGGACA
TCATGAAGCCCCTTGAGCATCTGACTTCTGGCTAATAAAGGAAATTTATTTTCATTGCAATAGTGTGTTG
GAATTTTTTGTGTCTCTCACTCGGAAGGACATATGGGAGGGCAAATCATTTAAAACATCAGAATGAGTAT
TTGGTTTAGAGTTTGGCAACATATGCCCATATGCTGGCTGCCATGAACAAAGGTTGGCTATAAAGAGGTC
ATCAGTATATGAAACAGCCCCCTGCTGTCCATTCCTTATTCCATAGAAAAGCCTTGACTTGAGGTTAGAT
TTTTTTTATATTTTGTTTTGTGTTATTTTTTTCTTTAACATCCCTAAAATTTTCCTTACATGTTTTACTA
GCCAGATTTTTCCTCCTCTCCTGACTACTCCCAGTCATAGCTGTCCCTCTTCTCTTATGGAGATCCCTCG
ACCTGCAGCCCAAGCTTGGCGTAATCATGGTCATAGCTGTTTCCTGTGTGAAATTGTTATCCGCTCACAA
TTCCACACAACATACGAGCCGGAAGCATAAAGTGTAAAGCCTGGGGTGCCTAATGAGTGAGCTAACTCAC
ATTAATTGCGTTGCGCTCACTGCCCGCTTTCCAGTCGGGAAACCTGTCGTGCCAGCGGATCCGCATCTCA
ATTAGTCAGCAACCATAGTCCCGCCCCTAACTCCGCCCATCCCGCCCCTAACTCCGCCCAGTTCCGCCCA
TTCTCCGCCCCATGGCTGACTAATTTTTTTTATTTATGCAGAGGCCGAGGCCGCCTCGGCCTCTGAGCTA
TTCCAGAAGTAGTGAGGAGGCTTTTTTGGAGGCCTAGGCTTTTGCAAAAAGCTAACTTGTTTATTGCAGC
TTATAATGGTTACAAATAAAGCAATAGCATCACAAATTTCACAAATAAAGCATTTTTTTCACTGCATTCT
AGTTGTGGTTTGTCCAAACTCATCAATGTATCTTATCATGTCTGGATCCGCTGCATTAATGAATCGGCCA
ACGCGCGGGGAGAGGCGGTTTGCGTATTGGGCGCTCTTCCGCTTCCTCGCTCACTGACTCGCTGCGCTCG
GTCGTTCGGCTGCGGCGAGCGGTATCAGCTCACTCAAAGGCGGTAATACGGTTATCCACAGAATCAGGGG
ATAACGCAGGAAAGAACATGTGAGCAAAAGGCCAGCAAAAGGCCAGGAACCGTAAAAAGGCCGCGTTGCT
GGCGTTTTTCCATAGGCTCCGCCCCCCTGACGAGCATCACAAAAATCGACGCTCAAGTCAGAGGTGGCGA
AACCCGACAGGACTATAAAGATACCAGGCGTTTCCCCCTGGAAGCTCCCTCGTGCGCTCTCCTGTTCCGA
CCCTGCCGCTTACCGGATACCTGTCCGCCTTTCTCCCTTCGGGAAGCGTGGCGCTTTCTCATAGCTCACG
CTGTAGGTATCTCAGTTCGGTGTAGGTCGTTCGCTCCAAGCTGGGCTGTGTGCACGAACCCCCCGTTCAG
CCCGACCGCTGCGCCTTATCCGGTAACTATCGTCTTGAGTCCAACCCGGTAAGACACGACTTATCGCCAC
TGGCAGCAGCCACTGGTAACAGGATTAGCAGAGCGAGGTATGTAGGCGGTGCTACAGAGTTCTTGAAGTG
GTGGCCTAACTACGGCTACACTAGAAGAACAGTATTTGGTATCTGCGCTCTGCTGAAGCCAGTTACCTTC
GGAAAAAGAGTTGGTAGCTCTTGATCCGGCAAACAAACCACCGCTGGTAGCGGTGGTTTTTTTGTTTGCA
AGCAGCAGATTACGCGCAGAAAAAAAGGATCTCAAGAAGATCCTTTGATCTTTTCTACGGGGTCTGACGC
TCAGTGGAACGAAAACTCACGTTAAGGGATTTTGGTCATGAGATTATCAAAAAGGATCTTCACCTAGATC
CTTTTAAATTAAAAATGAAGTTTTAAATCAATCTAAAGTATATATGAGTAAACTTGGTCTGACAGTTACC
AATGCTTAATCAGTGAGGCACCTATCTCAGCGATCTGTCTATTTCGTTCATCCATAGTTGCCTGACTCCC
CGTCGTGTAGATAACTACGATACGGGAGGGCTTACCATCTGGCCCCAGTGCTGCAATGATACCGCGAGAC
CCACGCTCACCGGCTCCAGATTTATCAGCAATAAACCAGCCAGCCGGAAGGGCCGAGCGCAGAAGTGGTC
CTGCAACTTTATCCGCCTCCATCCAGTCTATTAATTGTTGCCGGGAAGCTAGAGTAAGTAGTTCGCCAGT
TAATAGTTTGCGCAACGTTGTTGCCATTGCTACAGGCATCGTGGTGTCACGCTCGTCGTTTGGTATGGCT
TCATTCAGCTCCGGTTCCCAACGATCAAGGCGAGTTACATGATCCCCCATGTTGTGCAAAAAAGCGGTTA
GCTCCTTCGGTCCTCCGATCGTTGTCAGAAGTAAGTTGGCCGCAGTGTTATCACTCATGGTTATGGCAGC
ACTGCATAATTCTCTTACTGTCATGCCATCCGTAAGATGCTTTTCTGTGACTGGTGAGTACTCAACCAAG
TCATTCTGAGAATAGTGTATGCGGCGACCGAGTTGCTCTTGCCCGGCGTCAATACGGGATAATACCGCGC
CACATAGCAGAACTTTAAAAGTGCTCATCATTGGAAAACGTTCTTCGGGGCGAAAACTCTCAAGGATCTT
ACCGCTGTTGAGATCCAGTTCGATGTAACCCACTCGTGCACCCAACTGATCTTCAGCATCTTTTACTTTC
ACCAGCGTTTCTGGGTGAGCAAAAACAGGAAGGCAAAATGCCGCAAAAAAGGGAATAAGGGCGACACGGA
AATGTTGAATACTCATACTCTTCCTTTTTCAATATTATTGAAGCATTTATCAGGGTTATTGTCTCATGAG
CGGATACATATTTGAATGTATTTAGAAAAATAAACAAATAGGGGTTCCGCGCACATTTCCCCGAAAAGTG
CCACCTGG
