>Addgene plasmid #185692 | pCAGGS SARS-CoV-2 D614G Spike | depositor partial sequence | sequence record 360332 | Spike gene
AGCTCCTGGGCACGTGCTGGTTATTGTGCTGTCTCATCATTTTGGCAAAGAATTCGCCACCATGTTCGTC
TTCCTCGTCCTCCTCCCCCTCGTCTCCTCCCAGTGCGTCAACCTCACCACCCGCACCCAGCTCCCCCCCG
CCTACACCAACTCCTTCACCCGCGGCGTCTACTACCCCGACAAGGTCTTCCGCTCCTCCGTCCTCCACTC
CACCCAGGACCTCTTCCTCCCCTTCTTCTCCAACGTCACCTGGTTCCACGCCATCCACGTCTCCGGCACC
AACGGCACCAAGCGCTTCGACAACCCCGTCCTCCCCTTCAACGACGGCGTCTACTTCGCCTCCACCGAGA
AGTCCAACATCATCCGCGGCTGGATCTTCGGCACCACCCTCGACTCCAAGACCCAGTCCCTCCTCATCGT
CAACAACGCCACCAACGTCGTCATCAAGGTCTGCGAGTTCCAGTTCTGCAACGACCCCTTCCTCGGCGTC
TACTACCACAAGAACAACAAGTCCTGGATGGAGTCCGAGTTCCGCGTCTACTCCTCCGCCAACAACTGCA
CCTTCGAGTACGTCTCCCAGCCCTTCCTCATGGACCTCGAGGGCAAGCAGGGCAACTTCAAGAACCTCCG
CGAGTTCGTCTTCAAGAACATCGACGGCTACTTCAAGATCTACTCCAAGCACACCCCCATCAACCTCGTC
CGCGACCTCCCCCAGGGCTTCTCCGCCCTCGAGCCCCTCGTCGACCTCCCCATCGGCATCAACATCACCC
GCTTCCAGACCCTCCTCGCCCTCCACCGCTCCTACCTCACCCCCGGCGACTCCTCCTCCGGCTGGACCGC
CGGCGCCGCCGCCTACTACGTCGGCTACCTCCAGCCCCGCACCTTCCTCCTCAAGTACAACGAGAACGGC
ACCATCACCGACGCCGTCGACTGCGCCCTCGACCCCCTCTCCGAGACCAAGTGCACCCTCAAGTCCTTCA
CCGTCGAGAAGGGCATCTACCAGACCTCCAACTTCCGCGTCCAGCCCACCGAGTCCATCGTCCGCTTCCC
CAACATCACCAACCTCTGCCCCTTCGGCGAGGTCTTCAACGCCACCCGCTTCGCCTCCGTCTACGCCTGG
AACCGCAAGCGCATCTCCAACTGCGTCGCCGACTACTCCGTCCTCTACAACTCCGCCTCCTTCTCCACCT
TCAAGTGCTACGGCGTCTCCCCCACCAAGCTCAACGACCTCTGCTTCACCAACGTCTACGCCGACTCCTT
CGTCATCCGCGGCGACGAGGTCCGCCAGATCGCCCCCGGCCAGACCGGCAAGATCGCCGACTACAACTAC
AAGCTCCCCGACGACTTCACCGGCTGCGTCATCGCCTGGAACTCCAACAACCTCGACTCCAAGGTCGGCG
GCAACTACAACTACCTCTACCGCCTCTTCCGCAAGTCCAACCTCAAGCCCTTCGAGCGCGACATCTCCAC
CGAGATCTACCAGGCCGGCTCCACCCCCTGCAACGGCGTCGAGGGCTTCAACTGCTACTTCCCCCTCCAG
TCCTACGGCTTCCAGCCCACCAACGGCGTCGGCTACCAGCCCTACCGCGTCGTCGTCCTCTCCTTCGAGC
TCCTCCACGCCCCCGCCACCGTCTGCGGCCCCAAGAAGTCCACCAACCTCGTCAAGAACAAGTGCGTCAA
CTTCAACTTCAACGGCCTCACCGGCACCGGCGTCCTCACCGAGTCCAACAAGAAGTTCCTCCCCTTCCAG
CAGTTCGGCCGCGACATCGCCGACACCACCGACGCCGTCCGCGACCCCCAGACCCTCGAGATCCTCGACA
TCACCCCCTGCTCCTTCGGCGGCGTCTCCGTCATCACCCCCGGCACCAACACCTCCAACCAGGTCGCCGT
CCTCTACCAGGGTGTCAACTGCACCGAGGTCCCCGTCGCCATCCACGCCGACCAGCTCACCCCCACCTGG
CGCGTCTACTCCACCGGCTCCAACGTCTTCCAGACCCGCGCCGGCTGCCTCATCGGCGCCGAGCACGTCA
ACAACTCCTACGAGTGCGACATCCCCATCGGCGCCGGCATCTGCGCCTCCTACCAGACCCAGACCAACTC
CCCCCGCCGCGCCCGCTCCGTCGCCTCCCAGTCCATCATCGCCTACACCATGTCCCTCGGCGCCGAGAAC
TCCGTCGCCTACTCCAACAACTCCATCGCCATCCCCACCAACTTCACCATCTCCGTCACCACCGAGATCC
TCCCCGTCTCCATGACCAAGACCTCCGTCGACTGCACCATGTACATCTGCGGCGACTCCACCGAGTGCTC
CAACCTCCTCCTCCAGTACGGCTCCTTCTGCACCCAGCTCAACCGCGCCCTCACCGGCATCGCCGTCGAG
CAGGACAAGAACACCCAGGAGGTCTTCGCCCAGGTCAAGCAGATCTACAAGACCCCCCCCATCAAGGACT
TCGGCGGCTTCAACTTCTCCCAGATCCTCCCCGACCCCTCCAAGCCCTCCAAGCGCTCCTTCATCGAGGA
CCTCCTCTTCAACAAGGTCACCCTCGCCGACGCCGGCTTCATCAAGCAGTACGGCGACTGCCTCGGCGAC
ATCGCCGCCCGCGACCTCATCTGCGCCCAGAAGTTCAACGGCCTCACCGTCCTCCCCCCCCTCCTCACCG
ACGAGATGATCGCCCAGTACACCTCCGCCCTCCTCGCCGGCACCATCACCTCCGGCTGGACCTTCGGCGC
CGGCGCCGCCCTCCAGATCCCCTTCGCCATGCAGATGGCCTACCGCTTCAACGGCATCGGCGTCACCCAG
AACGTCCTCTACGAGAACCAGAAGCTCATCGCCAACCAGTTCAACTCCGCCATCGGCAAGATCCAGGACT
CCCTCTCCTCCACCGCCTCCGCCCTCGGCAAGCTCCAGGACGTCGTCAACCAGAACGCCCAGGCCCTCAA
CACCCTCGTCAAGCAGCTCTCCTCCAACTTCGGCGCCATCTCCTCCGTCCTCAACGACATCCTCTCCCGC
CTCGACAAGGTCGAGGCCGAGGTCCAGATCGACCGCCTCATCACCGGCCGCCTCCAGTCCCTCCAGACCT
ACGTCACCCAGCAGCTCATCCGCGCCGCCGAGATCCGCGCCTCCGCCAACCTCGCCGCCACCAAGATGTC
CGAGTGCGTCCTCGGCCAGTCCAAGCGCGTCGACTTCTGCGGCAAGGGCTACCACCTCATGTCCTTCCCC
CAGTCCGCCCCCCACGGCGTCGTCTTCCTCCACGTCACCTACGTCCCCGCCCAGGAGAAGAACTTCACCA
CCGCCCCCGCCATCTGCCACGACGGCAAGGCCCACTTCCCCCGCGAGGGCGTCTTCGTCTCCAACGGCAC
CCACTGGTTCGTCACCCAGCGCAACTTCTACGAGCCCCAGATCATCACCACCGACAACACCTTCGTCTCC
GGCAACTGCGACGTCGTCATCGGCATCGTCAACAACACCGTCTACGACCCCCTCCAGCCCGAGCTCGACT
CCTTCAAGGAGGAGCTCGACAAGTACTTCAAGAACCACACCTCCCCCGACGTCGACCTCGGCGACATCTC
CGGCATCAACGCCTCCGTCGTCAACATCCAGAAGGAGATCGACCGCCTCAACGAGGTCGCCAAGAACCTC
AACGAGTCCCTCATCGACCTCCAGGAGCTCGGCAAGTACGAGCAGTACATCAAGTGGCCCTGGTACATCT
GGCTCGGCTTCATCGCCGGCCTCATCGCCATCGTCATGGTCACCATCATGCTCTGCTGCATGACCTCCTG
CTGCTCCTGCCTCAAGGGCTGCTGCTCCTGCGGCTCCTGCTGCAAGTTCGACGAGGACGACTCCGAGCCC
GTCCTCAAGGGCGTCAAGCTCCACTACACCTAAGCTAGCAGATCTTTTTCCCTCTGCCAAAAATTATGGG
GACATCATGAAGCCCCTTGAGCATCTGACTTCTGGCTAATAAAGGAAATTTATTTTCATTGCAATAGTGT
GTTGGAATTTTTTGTGTCTCTCACTCGGAAGGACATATGGGAGGGCAAATCATTTAAAACATCAGAATGA
GTATTTGGTTTAGAGTTTGGCAACATATGCCCATATGCTGGCTGCCATGAACAAAGGTTGGCTATAAAGA
GGTCATCAGTATATGAAACAGCCCCCTGCTGTCCATTCCTTATTCCATAGAAAAGCCTTGACTTGAGGTT
AGATTTTTTTTATATTTTGTTTTGTGTTATTTTTTTCTTTAACATCCCTAAAATTTTCCTTACATGTTTT
ACTAGCCAGATTTTTCCTCCTCTCCTGACTACTCCCAGTCATAGCTGTCCCTCTTCTCTTATGGAGATCC
CTCGACCTGCAGCCCAAGCTTGGCGTAATCATGGTCATAGCTGTTTCCTGTGTGAAATTGTTATCCGCTC
ACAATTCCACACAACATACGAGCCGGAAGCATAAAGTGTAAAGCCTGGGGTGCCTAATGAGTGAGCTAAC
TCACATTAATTGCGTTGCGCTCACTGCCCGCTTTCCAGTCGGGAAACCTGTCGTGCCAGCGGATCCGCAT
CCTCAATTAGTCAGCACCATAGTCCCGCCCCTACTCCGCCATCC
